Addgene plasmid #64022: pDestTol2pACryGFP
Purpose: Gateway destination vector with zebrafish aA-crystallin promoter driving GFP in lens
Depositing lab: Joachim Berger & Peter Currie. Depositing organization: Monash University. Publication: 503unc, a small and muscle-specific zebrafish promoter. Berger J, Currie PD. Genesis. 2013 Jun;51(6):443-7. doi: 10.1002/dvg.22385. Epub 2013 Mar 26. PubMed 23444339.
Backbone
  Vector backbone: pDestTol2pA2
  Backbone manufacturer: Kwan et al., 2007
  Vector type: Gateway
  Selectable markers: ccdB gene
Growth in bacteria
  Bacterial resistance: Chloramphenicol and Ampicillin, 25 & 100 μg/mL
  Growth temperature: 37°C
  Growth strain: ccdB Survival
  Growth instructions: to be propagated like other Gateway destination vectors (such as pDESTR4-R3) with Chloramphenicol resistance. Invitrogen recommend their "ccdB Survival 2 T1R E. coli strain" plus 100 μg/ml ampicillin and 15–30 μg/ml chloramphenicol.
  Copy number: High Copy
Gene/Insert
  Gene/Insert name: GFP
  Species: D. rerio (zebrafish)
  Promoter: alpha-Acrystallin promoter
  Cloning method: Restriction Enzyme; 5′ cloning site XhoI (not destroyed); 3′ cloning site SfiI (unknown if destroyed)
  Sequencing primers: 5′ M13Forward; 3′ AGAGAGCATTATTGTAGGAAATG
Terms and licenses: Academic/Nonprofit Terms; Industry Terms: Not Available to Industry
How to cite: pDestTol2pACryGFP was a gift from Joachim Berger & Peter Currie (Addgene plasmid # 64022 ; http://n2t.net/addgene:64022 ; RRID:Addgene_64022)
