[The description below was written by a language model from this plasmid's Addgene catalogue record and pLannotate feature annotations shown in this document.]
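Description:
pDestTol2pACryGFP is a Gateway destination vector for zebrafish transgenesis, built on the pDestTol2pA2 backbone of the Tol2kit series. It is a high-copy plasmid of about 7.5 kb with a ColE1/pUC-type origin, an ampicillin resistance gene with its bla promoter, a fragment of an M13/f1 phage origin, and pBluescript-derived remnants (lac promoter and operator, T3 promoter, partial multiple cloning site). The Gateway cassette is bounded by attR sites, annotated as attR1 (overlapping an attB4-like core) and attR3. This layout resembles the R4-R3 multisite destination design that the record itself uses as a comparison. The cassette carries a chloramphenicol acetyltransferase gene and the ccdB gyrase toxin with a ccdA fragment. The empty vector therefore has to be maintained in a ccdB-tolerant E. coli strain under ampicillin plus chloramphenicol. After an LR reaction replaces the cassette, ccdB loss provides counter-selection for recombinant clones in ordinary strains. An SV40 polyadenylation signal lies just beyond the attR3 site to terminate transcripts from the recombined insert.

The distinguishing addition is a separate marker cassette, cloned by restriction enzymes (XhoI/SfiI), in which the zebrafish alpha-A-crystallin promoter drives EGFP followed by its own SV40 poly(A) signal. The promoter is not annotated in the feature tables but presumably lies in the unannotated region upstream of the EGFP coding sequence. Lens-specific green fluorescence gives an easily scored indicator of transgene carriers, independent of the expression pattern of the gene of interest. The Tol2 transposon arms implied by the backbone name are not explicitly annotated. A medaka tyrosinase fragment is detected, which may reflect Tol2-flanking sequence, since the element was originally found in that locus. The two sequence records are essentially identical, differing by a single nucleotide in length.
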