Features (pLannotate 1.2.2; 25 found; start..end, strand, type, name):
      7..228     -  rep_origin     M13 ori (fragment) (sequence partly withheld): M13 bacteriophage origin of replication; arrow indicates direction of (+) strand synthesis
    228..515     +  CDS            tyr (fragment) (sequence partly withheld): TYRO_ORYLA - Also known as tyro. Experimental evidence at transcript level: Swiss-Prot protein existence level 2. This is a copper-containing oxidase that functions in the formation of pigments such as melanins and other polyphenolic compounds. From Oryzias latipes (Japanese rice fish) (Japanese killifish).
   1056..1177    -  polyA_signal   SV40 poly(A) signal: SV40 polyadenylation signal
   1200..1283    -  CDS            large T antigen (fragment): large T antigen from SV40 (simian virus 40)
   1300..2019    -  CDS            EGFP: the original enhanced GFP (Yang et al., 1996) mammalian codon-optimized
   2703..2723    +  protein_bind   attB4: mutant version of attB; core recombination site for the Gateway® BP reaction BP Clonase™
   2707..2826    +  protein_bind   attR1: mutant version of attR; recombination site for the Gateway® LR reaction LR Clonase™
   2867..3172    -  CDS            ccdB: CcdB, a bacterial toxin that poisons DNA gyrase; ccdB; Plasmids containing the ccdB gene cannot be propagated in standard E. coli strains.
   3177..3335    -  CDS            ccdA (fragment): CCDA_ECO57 - Also known as H, letA. Experimental evidence at protein level: Swiss-Prot protein existence level 1. Antitoxin component of a type II toxin-antitoxin (TA) system which inhibits the post-segregational killing (PSK) of plasmid-free cells, also referred to as a plasmid addiction system. Binds to and blocks the activity of CcdB; will also remove bound CcdB protein from the CcdB-GyrA complex by forming a CcdA-CcdB complex, a process termed rejuvenation. Functions as a transcriptional corepressor for the ccdAB operon, repression also requires CcdB (By similarity). From Escherichia coli
   3492..4172    -  CDS            CmR: chloramphenicol acetyltransferase confers resistance to chloramphenicol
   4173..4202    -  promoter       cat promoter (fragment): promoter of the E. coli cat gene encoding chloramphenicol acetyltransferase
   4226..4256    -  promoter       lac UV5 promoter: E. coli lac promoter with an "up" mutation
   4281..4404    -  protein_bind   attR3: mutant version of attR; recombination site for the Gateway® LR reaction LR Clonase™
   4408..4428    +  CDS            lacZα (fragment): LacZα fragment of β-galactosidase; lacZ fragment
   4444..4578    -  polyA_signal   SV40 poly(A) signal: SV40 polyadenylation signal
   4601..4684    -  CDS            large T antigen (fragment): large T antigen from SV40 (simian virus 40)
   5250..5290    -  misc_feature   MCS (fragment): pBluescript multiple cloning site
   5303..5321    -  promoter       T3 promoter: promoter for bacteriophage T3 RNA polymerase
   5366..5382    -  protein_bind   lac operator: The lac repressor binds to the lac operator to inhibit transcription in E. coli. This inhibition can be relieved by adding lactose or isopropyl-β-D-thiogalactopyranoside (IPTG). lac repressor encoded by lacI
   5390..5420    -  promoter       lac promoter: promoter for the E. coli lac operon
   5435..5456    -  protein_bind   CAP binding site: CAP binding activates transcription in the presence of cAMP. E. coli catabolite activator protein
   5469..5561    -  CDS            lacI (fragment): lac repressor; lacI; The lac repressor binds to the lac operator to inhibit transcription in E. coli. This inhibition can be relieved by adding lactose or isopropyl-β-D-thiogalactopyranoside (IPTG).
   5744..6332    -  rep_origin     ori: high-copy-number ColE1/pMB1/pBR322/pUC origin of replication
   6503..7363    -  CDS            AmpR: β-lactamase; bla; confers resistance to ampicillin, carbenicillin, and related antibiotics
   7364..7468    -  promoter       AmpR promoter: bla
>Addgene plasmid #64022 | pDestTol2pACryGFP | addgene full sequence | sequence record 392889 | Addgene NGS Result
CCACCTAAATTGTAAGCGTTAATATTTTGTTAAAATTCGCGTTAAATTTTTGTTAAATCAGCTCATTTTT
TAACCAATAGGCCGAAATCGGCAAAATCCCTTATAAATCAAAAGAATAGACCGAGATAGGGT
[37 nt withheld, positions 133-169]
AAAGAACGTGGACTCCAACGTCAAAGG
[32 nt withheld, positions 197-228]
GCTGGCTAAGAACTCATCAGCCTCCCCGGTCCATCTACCCACGTACCAATGCACCAATTGGCCACAATGA
CGGCTACTACATGGTGCCATTCCTTCCTCTTTATAGGAATGGAGACTACCTCCTGTCCAACAATGCTCTT
GGATACGAGTACGCCTACCTGTTGGACCCAGGTCATTGCACAACACCAGAAATGCCCTCTGATCTGCAAA
AGACGTGAATATCTGTTCAGACACCCATATCCACTCTGTTCCACACAGGTCAGAGGTTTGTCCAGGAGTT
CTTGACAGAGGTGTAAAAAGTACTCAAAAATTTTACTCAAGTGAAAGTACAAGTACTTAGGGAAAATTTT
ACTCAATTAAAAGTAAAAGTATCTGGCTAGAATCTTACTTGAGTAAAAGTAAAAAAGTACTCCATTAAAA
TTGTACTTGAGTATTAAGGAAGTAAAAGTAAAAGCAAGAAAGAAAACTAGAGATTCTTGTTTAAGCTTTT
AATCTCAAAAAACATTAAATGAAATGCATACAAGGTTTTATCCTGCTTTAGAACTGTTTGTATTTAATTA
TCAAACTATAAGACAGACAATCTAATGCCAGTACACGCTACTCAAAGTTGTAAAACCTCAGATTTAACTT
CAGTAGAAGCTGATTCTCAAAATTGTTAGTGTCAAGCCTAGCTCTTTTGGGGCTGAAAAGCAATCCTGCA
GTGCTGAAAAGCCTCTCACAGGCAGCCGATGCGGGAAGAGGTGTATTAGTCTTGATAGAGAGGCTGCAAA
TAGCAGGAAACGTGAGCAGAGACTCCCTGGTGTCTGAAACACAGGCCAGATTGGCCTTAAGATACATTGA
TGAGTTTGGACAAACCACAACTAGAATGCAGTGAAAAAAATGCTTTATTTGTGAAATTTGTGATGCTATT
GCTTTATTTGTAACCATTATAAGCTGCAATAAACAAGTTAACAACAACAATTGCATTCATTTTATGTTTC
AGGTTCAGGGGGAGGTGTGGGAGGTTTTTTAAAGCAAGTAAAACCTCTACAAATGTGGTATGGCTGATTA
TGATCTAGAGTCGCGGCCGCTTTACTTGTACAGCTCGTCCATGCCGAGAGTGATCCCGGCGGCGGTCACG
AACTCCAGCAGGACCATGTGATCGCGCTTCTCGTTGGGGTCTTTGCTCAGGGCGGACTGGGTGCTCAGGT
AGTGGTTGTCGGGCAGCAGCACGGGGCCGTCGCCGATGGGGGTGTTCTGCTGGTAGTGGTCGGCGAGCTG
CACGCTGCCGTCCTCGATGTTGTGGCGGATCTTGAAGTTCACCTTGATGCCGTTCTTCTGCTTGTCGGCC
ATGATATAGACGTTGTGGCTGTTGTAGTTGTACTCCAGCTTGTGCCCCAGGATGTTGCCGTCCTCCTTGA
AGTCGATGCCCTTCAGCTCGATGCGGTTCACCAGGGTGTCGCCCTCGAACTTCACCTCGGCGCGGGTCTT
GTAGTTGCCGTCGTCCTTGAAGAAGATGGTGCGCTCCTGGACGTAGCCTTCGGGCATGGCGGACTTGAAG
AAGTCGTGCTGCTTCATGTGGTCGGGGTAGCGGCTGAAGCACTGCACGCCGTAGGTCAGGGTGGTCACGA
GGGTGGGCCAGGGCACGGGCAGCTTGCCGGTGGTGCAGATGAACTTCAGGGTCAGCTTGCCGTAGGTGGC
ATCGCCCTCGCCCTCGCCGGACACGCTGAACTTGTGGCCGTTTACGTCGCCGTCCAGCTCGACCAGGATG
GGCACCACCCCGGTGAACAGCTCCTCGCCCTTGCTCACCATGGTGGCGACCGGTAATGTCAGACCTGGTA
ACTCCTTACTGTAACTTATTGCACCTGATGAACAAAAGATGTGAACTGAACGCAAGTAGGAGGCTAATAG
AGGCTAGTACAGTACAAAGATCCCCAAATGATGTGTGCCGGCCTTAGTGGAGGCAGACCCCTGGTTATAT
ACCTGTGCTGCAGAAAGAGGGGCTTACAAATGGATCTCTCTGGAATGGCATTATCTCATGGTGGGAACAG
TGTTGTCAGCAGAATCAGCGGGGTGGACTCTGACCTGAGAATGACAGTCTAGCACTGAATGGCTCAGACA
ATACTCTTGTGGCCAACTATCACCGGAAAATAAGTGCCTGCCAAAACAAACCAGACCAGATGAAGCTACA
TGGCTGTAGAACGTCAGTATTTAATGTGTTGTGGCCACTTGGTTCACCAGATTTAAGAGCTAATTTTTTT
AAATATCACAGATAATCAATCGCTTTTTTTTTTCTTGACTGAAAAGCTTAGACTGGAAAATTCTTTGAAA
AAGTTTGCACTACAGAAAATAAATACATAACATCCTGCACTGAATGCACACTATTAATAGAAAAGAGAGC
ATTATTGTAGGAAATGTATTGTATATGTACATTCTGTGCATTTCACAATTTTCTCGAGCAGGAAACAGCT
ATGACCATGATTACGCCAAGCTATCAACTTTGTATAGAAAAGTTGAACGAGAAACGTAAAATGATATAAA
TATCAATATATTAAATTAGATTTTGCATAAAAAACAGACTACATAATACTGTAAAACACAACATATCCAG
TCACTATGGTCGACCTGCAGACTGGCTGTGTATAAGGGAGCCTGACATTTATATTCCCCAGAACATCAGG
TTAATGGCGTTTTTGATGTCATTTTCGCGGTGGCTGAGATCAGCCACTTCTTCCCCGATAACGGAGACCG
GCACACTGGCCATATCGGTGGTCATCATGCGCCAGCTTTCATCCCCGATATGCACCACCGGGTAAAGTTC
ACGGGGGACTTTATCTGACAGCAGACGTGCACTGGCCAGGGGGATCACCATCCGTCGCCCGGGCGTGTCA
ATAATATCACTCTGTACATCCACAAACAGACGATAACGGCTCTCTCTTTTATAGGTGTAAACCTTAAACT
GCATTTCACCAGCCCCTGTTCTCGTCGGCAAAGGAGCCGTTCATTTCAATAAACCGGGCGACCTCAGCCA
TCCCTTCCTGATTTTCCGCTTTCCAGCGTTCGGCACGCAGACGACGGGCTTCATTCTGCATGGTTGTGCT
TACCGAACCGGAGATATTGACATCATATATGCCTTGAGCAACTGATAGCTGTCGCTGTCAACTGTCACTG
TAATACGCTGCTTCATAGCATACCTCTTTTTGACATACTTCGGGTATACATATCAGTATATATTCTTATA
CCGCAAAAATCAGCGCGCAAATACGCATACTGTTATCTGGCTTTTAGTAAGCCGGATCCTCTAGATTACG
CCCCGCCTGCCACTCATCGCAGTACTGTTGTAATTCATTAAGCATTCTGCCGACATGGAAGCCATCACAA
ACGGCATGATGAACCTGAATCGCCAGCGGCATCAGCACCTTGTCGCCTTGCGTATAATATTTGCCCATGG
TGAAAACGGGGGCGAAGAAGTTGTCCATATTGGCCACGTTTAAATCAAAACTGGTGAAACTCACCCAGGG
ATTGGCTGAGACGAAAAACATATTCTCAATAAACCCTTTAGGGAAATAGGCCAGGTTTTCACCGTAACAC
GCCACATCTTGCGAATATATGTGTAGAAACTGCCGGAAATCGTCGTGGTATTCACTCCAGAGCGATGAAA
ACGTTTCAGTTTGCTCATGGAAAACGGTGTAACAAGGGTGAACACTATCCCATATCACCAGCTCACCGTC
TTTCATTGCCATACGGAATTCCGGATGAGCATTCATCAGGCGGGCAAGAATGTGAATAAAGGCCGGATAA
AACTTGTGCTTATTTTTCTTTACGGTCTTTAAAAAGGCCGTAATATCCAGCTGAACGGTCTGGTTATAGG
TACATTGAGCAACTGACTGAAATGCCTCAAAATGTTCTTTACGATGCCATTGGGATATATCAACGGTGGT
ATATCCAGTGATTTTTTTCTCCATTTTAGCTTCCTTAGCTCCTGAAAATCTCGACGGATCCTAACTCAAA
ATCCACACATTATACGAGCCGGAAGCATAAAGTGTAAAGCCTGGGGTGCCTAATGCGGCCGCCATAGTGA
CTGGATATGTTGTGTTTTACAGTATTATGTAGTCTGTTTTTTATGCAAAATCTAATTTAATATATTGATA
TTTATATCATTTTACGTTTCTCGTTCAACTTTATTATACATAGTTGATAATTCACTGGCCGTCGTTTTAC
GGTACCATCGATGATGATCCAGACATGATAAGATACATTGATGAGTTTGGACAAACCACAACTAGAATGC
AGTGAAAAAAATGCTTTATTTGTGAAATTTGTGATGCTATTGCTTTATTTGTAACCATTATAAGCTGCAA
TAAACAAGTTAACAACAACAATTGCATTCATTTTATGTTTCAGGTTCAGGGGGAGGTGTGGGAGGTTTTT
TAAAGCAAGTAAAACCTCTACAAATGTGGTATGGCTGATTATGATCCTCTAGATCAGATCTGCGAAGATA
CGGCCACGGGTGCTCTTGATCCTGTGGCTGATTTTGGACTGTGCTGCTCGCAGCTGCTGATGAATCACAT
ACTTCCTCCATTTTCTTCCACTGATTGACTGTTATAATTTCCCTAATTTCCAGGTCAAGGTGCTGTGCAT
TGTGGTAATAGATGTGACATGACGTCACTTCCAAAGGACCAATGAACATGTCTGACCAATTTCATATAAT
GTGAAAACGATTTTCATAGGCAGAATAAATAACATTTAAATTAAACTGGGCATCAGCGCAATTCAATTGG
TTTGGTAATAGCAAGGGAAAATAGAATGAAGTGATCTCCAAAAAATAAGTACTTTTTGACTGTAAATAAA
ATTGTAAGGAGTAAAAAGTACTTTTTTTTCTAAAAAAATGTAATTAAGTAAAAGTAAAAGTATTGATTTT
TAATTGTACTCAAGTAAAGTAAAAATCCCCAAAAATAATACTTAAGTACAGTAATCAAGTAAAATTACTC
AAGTACTTTACACCTCTGGTTCTTGACCCCCTACCTTCAGCAAGCCCAGCAGATCCACTAGTTCTAGAGC
GGCCGCCACCGCGGTGGAGCTCCAGCTTTTGTTCCCTTTAGTGAGGGTTAATTGCGCGCTTGGCGTAATC
ATGGTCATAGCTGTTTCCTGTGTGAAATTGTTATCCGCTCACAATTCCACACAACATACGAGCCGGAAGC
ATAAAGTGTAAAGCCTGGGGTGCCTAATGAGTGAGCTAACTCACATTAATTGCGTTGCGCTCACTGCCCG
CTTTCCAGTCGGGAAACCTGTCGTGCCAGCTGCATTAATGAATCGGCCAACGCGCGGGGAGAGGCGGTTT
GCGTATTGGGCGCTCTTCCGCTTCCTCGCTCACTGACTCGCTGCGCTCGGTCGTTCGGCTGCGGCGAGCG
GTATCAGCTCACTCAAAGGCGGTAATACGGTTATCCACAGAATCAGGGGATAACGCAGGAAAGAACATGT
GAGCAAAAGGCCAGCAAAAGGCCAGGAACCGTAAAAAGGCCGCGTTGCTGGCGTTTTTCCATAGGCTCCG
CCCCCCTGACGAGCATCACAAAAATCGACGCTCAAGTCAGAGGTGGCGAAACCCGACAGGACTATAAAGA
TACCAGGCGTTTCCCCCTGGAAGCTCCCTCGTGCGCTCTCCTGTTCCGACCCTGCCGCTTACCGGATACC
TGTCCGCCTTTCTCCCTTCGGGAAGCGTGGCGCTTTCTCATAGCTCACGCTGTAGGTATCTCAGTTCGGT
GTAGGTCGTTCGCTCCAAGCTGGGCTGTGTGCACGAACCCCCCGTTCAGCCCGACCGCTGCGCCTTATCC
GGTAACTATCGTCTTGAGTCCAACCCGGTAAGACACGACTTATCGCCACTGGCAGCAGCCACTGGTAACA
GGATTAGCAGAGCGAGGTATGTAGGCGGTGCTACAGAGTTCTTGAAGTGGTGGCCTAACTACGGCTACAC
TAGAAGAACAGTATTTGGTATCTGCGCTCTGCTGAAGCCAGTTACCTTCGGAAAAAGAGTTGGTAGCTCT
TGATCCGGCAAACAAACCACCGCTGGTAGCGGTGGTTTTTTTGTTTGCAAGCAGCAGATTACGCGCAGAA
AAAAAGGATCTCAAGAAGATCCTTTGATCTTTTCTACGGGGTCTGACGCTCAGTGGAACGAAAACTCACG
TTAAGGCATTTTGGTCATGAGATTATCAAAAAGGATCTTCACCTAGATCCTTTTAAATTAAAAATGAAGT
TTTAAATCAATCTAAAGTATATATGAGTAAACTTGGTCTGACAGTTACCAATGCTTAATCAGTGAGGCAC
CTATCTCAGCGATCTGTCTATTTCGTTCATCCATAGTTGCCTGACTCCCCGTCGTGTAGATAACTACGAT
ACGGGAGGGCTTACCATCTGGCCCCAGTGCTGCAATGATACCGCGAGACCCACGCTCACCGGCTCCAGAT
TTATCAGCAATAAACCAGCCAGCCGGAAGGGCCGAGCGCAGAAGTGGTCCTGCAACTTTATCCGCCTCCA
TCCAGTCTATTAATTGTTGCCGGGAAGCTAGAGTAAGTAGTTCGCCAGTTAATAGTTTGCGCAACGTTGT
TGCCATTGCTACAGGCATCGTGGTGTCACGCTCGTCGTTTGGTATGGCTTCATTCAGCTCCGGTTCCCAA
CGATCAAGGCGAGTTACATGATCCCCCATGTTGTGCAAAAAAGCGGTTAGCTCCTTCGGTCCTCCGATCG
TTGTCAGAAGTAAGTTGGCCGCAGTGTTATCACTCATGGTTATGGCAGCACTGCATAATTCTCTTACTGT
CATGCCATCCGTAAGATGCTTTTCTGTGACTGGTGAGTACTCAACCAAGTCATTCTGAGAATAGTGTATG
CGGCGACCGAGTTGCTCTTGCCCGGCGTCAATACGGGATAATACCGCGCCACATAGCAGAACTTTAAAAG
TGCTCATCATTGGAAAACGTTCTTCGGGGCGAAAACTCTCAAGGATCTTACCGCTGTTGAGATCCAGTTC
GATGTAACCCACTCGTGCACCCAACTGATCTTCAGCATCTTTTACTTTCACCAGCGTTTCTGGGTGAGCA
AAAACAGGAAGGCAAAATGCCGCAAAAAAGGGAATAAGGGCGACACGGAAATGTTGAATACTCATACTCT
TCCTTTTTCAATATTATTGAAGCATTTATCAGGGTTATTGTCTCATGAGCGGATACATATTTGAATGTAT
TTAGAAAAATAAACAAATAGGGGTTCCGCGCACATTTCCCCGAAAAGTG
