Features (pLannotate 1.2.2; 25 found; start..end, strand, type, name):
      7..228     -  rep_origin     M13 ori (fragment) (sequence partly withheld): M13 bacteriophage origin of replication; arrow indicates direction of (+) strand synthesis
    228..515     +  CDS            tyr (fragment) (sequence partly withheld): TYRO_ORYLA - Also known as tyro. Experimental evidence at transcript level: Swiss-Prot protein existence level 2. This is a copper-containing oxidase that functions in the formation of pigments such as melanins and other polyphenolic compounds. From Oryzias latipes (Japanese rice fish) (Japanese killifish).
   1056..1177    -  polyA_signal   SV40 poly(A) signal: SV40 polyadenylation signal
   1200..1283    -  CDS            large T antigen (fragment): large T antigen from SV40 (simian virus 40)
   1300..2019    -  CDS            EGFP: the original enhanced GFP (Yang et al., 1996) mammalian codon-optimized
   2703..2723    +  protein_bind   attB4: mutant version of attB; core recombination site for the Gateway® BP reaction BP Clonase™
   2707..2826    +  protein_bind   attR1: mutant version of attR; recombination site for the Gateway® LR reaction LR Clonase™
   2867..3172    -  CDS            ccdB: CcdB, a bacterial toxin that poisons DNA gyrase; ccdB; Plasmids containing the ccdB gene cannot be propagated in standard E. coli strains.
   3177..3335    -  CDS            ccdA (fragment): CCDA_ECO57 - Also known as H, letA. Experimental evidence at protein level: Swiss-Prot protein existence level 1. Antitoxin component of a type II toxin-antitoxin (TA) system which inhibits the post-segregational killing (PSK) of plasmid-free cells, also referred to as a plasmid addiction system. Binds to and blocks the activity of CcdB; will also remove bound CcdB protein from the CcdB-GyrA complex by forming a CcdA-CcdB complex, a process termed rejuvenation. Functions as a transcriptional corepressor for the ccdAB operon, repression also requires CcdB (By similarity). From Escherichia coli
   3514..4173    -  CDS            CmR: chloramphenicol acetyltransferase; cat; confers resistance to chloramphenicol
   4174..4203    -  promoter       cat promoter (fragment): promoter of the E. coli cat gene encoding chloramphenicol acetyltransferase
   4227..4257    -  promoter       lac UV5 promoter: E. coli lac promoter with an "up" mutation
   4282..4405    -  protein_bind   attR3: mutant version of attR; recombination site for the Gateway® LR reaction LR Clonase™
   4409..4429    +  CDS            lacZα (fragment): LacZα fragment of β-galactosidase; lacZ fragment
   4445..4579    -  polyA_signal   SV40 poly(A) signal: SV40 polyadenylation signal
   4602..4685    -  CDS            large T antigen (fragment): large T antigen from SV40 (simian virus 40)
   5251..5291    -  misc_feature   MCS (fragment): pBluescript multiple cloning site
   5304..5322    -  promoter       T3 promoter: promoter for bacteriophage T3 RNA polymerase
   5367..5383    -  protein_bind   lac operator: The lac repressor binds to the lac operator to inhibit transcription in E. coli. This inhibition can be relieved by adding lactose or isopropyl-β-D-thiogalactopyranoside (IPTG). lac repressor encoded by lacI
   5391..5421    -  promoter       lac promoter: promoter for the E. coli lac operon
   5436..5457    -  protein_bind   CAP binding site: CAP binding activates transcription in the presence of cAMP. E. coli catabolite activator protein
   5470..5562    -  CDS            lacI (fragment): lac repressor; lacI; The lac repressor binds to the lac operator to inhibit transcription in E. coli. This inhibition can be relieved by adding lactose or isopropyl-β-D-thiogalactopyranoside (IPTG).
   5745..6333    -  rep_origin     ori: high-copy-number ColE1/pMB1/pBR322/pUC origin of replication
   6504..7364    -  CDS            AmpR: β-lactamase; bla; confers resistance to ampicillin, carbenicillin, and related antibiotics
   7365..7469    -  promoter       AmpR promoter: bla
>Addgene plasmid #64022 | pDestTol2pACryGFP Sequencing Result | analyzer sequence | sequence record 112465
CCACCTAAATTGTAAGCGTTAATATTTTGTTAAAATTCGCGTTAAATTTTTGTTAAATCAGCTCATTTTT
TAACCAATAGGCCGAAATCGGCAAAATCCCTTATAAATCAAAAGAATAGACCGAGATAGGGT
[37 nt withheld, positions 133-169]
AAAGAACGTGGACTCCAACGTCAAAGG
[32 nt withheld, positions 197-228]
GCTGGCTAAGAACTCATCAGCCTCCCCGGTCCATCTACCCACGTACCAATGCACCAATTGGCCACAATGA
CGGCTACTACATGGTGCCATTCCTTCCTCTTTATAGGAATGGAGACTACCTCCTGTCCAACAAGGCTCTT
GGATACGAGTACGCCTACCTGTTGGACCCAGGTCATTGCACAACACCAGAAATGCCCTCTGATCTGCAAA
AGACGTGAATATCTGTTCAGACACCCATATCCACTCTGTTCCACACAGGTCAGAGGTTTGTCCAGGAGTT
CTTGACAGAGGTGTAAAAAGTACTCAAAAATTTTACTCAAGTGAAAGTACAAGTACTTAGGGAAAATTTT
ACTCAATTAAAAGTAAAAGTATCTGGCTAGAATCTTACTTGAGTAAAAGTAAAAAAGTACTCCATTAAAA
TTGTACTTGAGTATTAAGGAAGTAAAAGTAAAAGCAAGAAAGAAAACTAGAGATTCTTGTTTAAGCTTTT
AATCTCAAAAAACATTAAATGAAATGCATACAAGGTTTTATCCTGCTTTAGAACTGTTTGTATTTAATTA
TCAAACTATAAGACAGACAATCTAATGCCAGTACACGCTACTCAAAGTTGTAAAACCTCAGATTTAACTT
CAGTAGAAGCTGATTCTCAAAATTGTTAGTGTCAAGCCTAGCTCTTTTGGGGCTGAAAAGCAATCCTGCA
GTGCTGAAAAGCCTCTCACAGGCAGCCGATGCGGGAAGAGGTGTATTAGTCTTGATAGAGAGGCTGCAAA
TAGCAGGAAACGTGAGCAGAGACTCCCTGGTGTCTGAAACACAGGCCAGATTGGCCTTAAGATACATTGA
TGAGTTTGGACAAACCACAACTAGAATGCAGTGAAAAAAATGCTTTATTTGTGAAATTTGTGATGCTATT
GCTTTATTTGTAACCATTATAAGCTGCAATAAACAAGTTAACAACAACAATTGCATTCATTTTATGTTTC
AGGTTCAGGGGGAGGTGTGGGAGGTTTTTTAAAGCAAGTAAAACCTCTACAAATGTGGTATGGCTGATTA
TGATCTAGAGTCGCGGCCGCTTTACTTGTACAGCTCGTCCATGCCGAGAGTGATCCCGGCGGCGGTCACG
AACTCCAGCAGGACCATGTGATCGCGCTTCTCGTTGGGGTCTTTGCTCAGGGCGGACTGGGTGCTCAGGT
AGTGGTTGTCGGGCAGCAGCACGGGGCCGTCGCCGATGGGGGTGTTCTGCTGGTAGTGGTCGGCGAGCTG
CACGCTGCCGTCCTCGATGTTGTGGCGGATCTTGAAGTTCACCTTGATGCCGTTCTTCTGCTTGTCGGCC
ATGATATAGACGTTGTGGCTGTTGTAGTTGTACTCCAGCTTGTGCCCCAGGATGTTGCCGTCCTCCTTGA
AGTCGATGCCCTTCAGCTCGATGCGGTTCACCAGGGTGTCGCCCTCGAACTTCACCTCGGCGCGGGTCTT
GTAGTTGCCGTCGTCCTTGAAGAAGATGGTGCGCTCCTGGACGTAGCCTTCGGGCATGGCGGACTTGAAG
AAGTCGTGCTGCTTCATGTGGTCGGGGTAGCGGCTGAAGCACTGCACGCCGTAGGTCAGGGTGGTCACGA
GGGTGGGCCAGGGCACGGGCAGCTTGCCGGTGGTGCAGATGAACTTCAGGGTCAGCTTGCCGTAGGTGGC
ATCGCCCTCGCCCTCGCCGGACACGCTGAACTTGTGGCCGTTTACGTCGCCGTCCAGCTCGACCAGGATG
GGCACCACCCCGGTGAACAGCTCCTCGCCCTTGCTCACCATGGTGGCGACCGGTAATGTCAGACCTGGTA
ACTCCTTACTGTAACTTATTGCACCTGATGAACAAAAGATGTGAACTGAACGCAAGTAGGAGGCTAATAG
AGGCTAGTACAGTACAAAGATCCCCAAATGATGTGTGCCGGCCTTAGTGGAGGCAGACCCCTGGTTATAT
ACCTGTGCTGCAGAAAGAGGGGCTTACAAATGGATCTCTCTGGAATGGCATTATCTCATGGTGGGAACAG
TGTTGTCAGCAGAATCAGCGGGGTGGACTCTGACCTGAGAATGACAGTCTAGCACTGAATGGCTCAGACA
ATACTCTTGTGGCCAACTATCACCGGAAAATAAGTGCCTGCCAAAACAAACCAGACCAGATGAAGCTACA
TGGCTGTAGAACGTCAGTATTTAATGTGTTGTGGCCACTTGGTTCACCAGATTTAAGAGCTAATTTTTTT
AAATATCACAGATAATCAATCGCTTTTTTTTTTCTTGACTGAAAAGCTTAGACTGGAAAATTCTTTGAAA
AAGTTTGCACTACAGAAAATAAATACATAACATCCTGCACTGAATGCACACTATTAATAGAAAAGAGAGC
ATTATTGTAGGAAATGTATTGTATATGTACATTCTGTGCATTTCACAATTTTCTCGAGCAGGAAACAGCT
ATGACCATGATTACGCCAAGCTATCAACTTTGTATAGAAAAGTTGAACGAGAAACGTAAAATGATATAAA
TATCAATATATTAAATTAGATTTTGCATAAAAAACAGACTACATAATACTGTAAAACACAACATATCCAG
TCACTATGGTCGACCTGCAGACTGGCTGTGTATAAGGGAGCCTGACATTTATATTCCCCAGAACATCAGG
TTAATGGCGTTTTTGATGTCATTTTCGCGGTGGCTGAGATCAGCCACTTCTTCCCCGATAACGGAGACCG
GCACACTGGCCATATCGGTGGTCATCATGCGCCAGCTTTCATCCCCGATATGCACCACCGGGTAAAGTTC
ACGGGGGACTTTATCTGACAGCAGACGTGCACTGGCCAGGGGGATCACCATCCGTCGCCCGGGCGTGTCA
ATAATATCACTCTGTACATCCACAAACAGACGATAACGGCTCTCTCTTTTATAGGTGTAAACCTTAAACT
GCATTTCACCAGCCCCTGTTCTCGTCGGCAAAGGAGCCGTTCATTTCAATAAACCGGGCGACCTCAGCCA
TCCCTTCCTGATTTTCCGCTTTCCAGCGTTCGGCACGCAGACGACGGGCTTCATTCTGCATGGTTGTGCT
TACCGAACCGGAGATATTGACATCATATATGCCTTGAGCAACTGATAGCTGTCGCTGTCAACTGTCACTG
TAATACGCTGCTTCATAGCATACCTCTTTTTGACATACTTCGGGTATACATATCAGTATATATTCTTATA
CCGCAAAAATCAGCGCGCAAATACGCATACTGTTATCTGGCTTTTAGTAAGCCGGATCCTCTAGATTACG
CCCCGCCCTGCCACTCATCGCAGTACTGTTGTAATTCATTAAGCATTCTGCCGACATGGAAGCCATCACA
AACGGCATGATGAACCTGAATCGCCAGCGGCATCAGCACCTTGTCGCCTTGCGTATAATATTTGCCCATG
GTGAAAACGGGGGCGAAGAAGTTGTCCATATTGGCCACGTTTAAATCAAAACTGGTGAAACTCACCCAGG
GATTGGCTGAGACGAAAAACATATTCTCAATAAACCCTTTAGGGAAATAGGCCAGGTTTTCACCGTAACA
CGCCACATCTTGCGAATATATGTGTAGAAACTGCCGGAAATCGTCGTGGTATTCACTCCAGAGCGATGAA
AACGTTTCAGTTTGCTCATGGAAAACGGTGTAACAAGGGTGAACACTATCCCATATCACCAGCTCACCGT
CTTTCATTGCCATACGGAATTCCGGATGAGCATTCATCAGGCGGGCAAGAATGTGAATAAAGGCCGGATA
AAACTTGTGCTTATTTTTCTTTACGGTCTTTAAAAAGGCCGTAATATCCAGCTGAACGGTCTGGTTATAG
GTACATTGAGCAACTGACTGAAATGCCTCAAAATGTTCTTTACGATGCCATTGGGATATATCAACGGTGG
TATATCCAGTGATTTTTTTCTCCATTTTAGCTTCCTTAGCTCCTGAAAATCTCGACGGATCCTAACTCAA
AATCCACACATTATACGAGCCGGAAGCATAAAGTGTAAAGCCTGGGGTGCCTAATGCGGCCGCCATAGTG
ACTGGATATGTTGTGTTTTACAGTATTATGTAGTCTGTTTTTTATGCAAAATCTAATTTAATATATTGAT
ATTTATATCATTTTACGTTTCTCGTTCAACTTTATTATACATAGTTGATAATTCACTGGCCGTCGTTTTA
CGGTACCATCGATGATGATCCAGACATGATAAGATACATTGATGAGTTTGGACAAACCACAACTAGAATG
CAGTGAAAAAAATGCTTTATTTGTGAAATTTGTGATGCTATTGCTTTATTTGTAACCATTATAAGCTGCA
ATAAACAAGTTAACAACAACAATTGCATTCATTTTATGTTTCAGGTTCAGGGGGAGGTGTGGGAGGTTTT
TTAAAGCAAGTAAAACCTCTACAAATGTGGTATGGCTGATTATGATCCTCTAGATCAGATCTGCGAAGAT
ACGGCCACGGGTGCTCTTGATCCTGTGGCTGATTTTGGACTGTGCTGCTCGCAGCTGCTGATGAATCACA
TACTTCCTCCATTTTCTTCCACTGATTGACTGTTATAATTTCCCTAATTTCCAGGTCAAGGTGCTGTGCA
TTGTGGTAATAGATGTGACATGACGTCACTTCCAAAGGACCAATGAACATGTCTGACCAATTTCATATAA
TGTGAAAACGATTTTCATAGGCAGAATAAATAACATTTAAATTAAACTGGGCATCAGCGCAATTCAATTG
GTTTGGTAATAGCAAGGGAAAATAGAATGAAGTGATCTCCAAAAAATAAGTACTTTTTGACTGTAAATAA
AATTGTAAGGAGTAAAAAGTACTTTTTTTTCTAAAAAAATGTAATTAAGTAAAAGTAAAAGTATTGATTT
TTAATTGTACTCAAGTAAAGTAAAAATCCCCAAAAATAATACTTAAGTACAGTAATCAAGTAAAATTACT
CAAGTACTTTACACCTCTGGTTCTTGACCCCCTACCTTCAGCAAGCCCAGCAGATCCACTAGTTCTAGAG
CGGCCGCCACCGCGGTGGAGCTCCAGCTTTTGTTCCCTTTAGTGAGGGTTAATTGCGCGCTTGGCGTAAT
CATGGTCATAGCTGTTTCCTGTGTGAAATTGTTATCCGCTCACAATTCCACACAACATACGAGCCGGAAG
CATAAAGTGTAAAGCCTGGGGTGCCTAATGAGTGAGCTAACTCACATTAATTGCGTTGCGCTCACTGCCC
GCTTTCCAGTCGGGAAACCTGTCGTGCCAGCTGCATTAATGAATCGGCCAACGCGCGGGGAGAGGCGGTT
TGCGTATTGGGCGCTCTTCCGCTTCCTCGCTCACTGACTCGCTGCGCTCGGTCGTTCGGCTGCGGCGAGC
GGTATCAGCTCACTCAAAGGCGGTAATACGGTTATCCACAGAATCAGGGGATAACGCAGGAAAGAACATG
TGAGCAAAAGGCCAGCAAAAGGCCAGGAACCGTAAAAAGGCCGCGTTGCTGGCGTTTTTCCATAGGCTCC
GCCCCCCTGACGAGCATCACAAAAATCGACGCTCAAGTCAGAGGTGGCGAAACCCGACAGGACTATAAAG
ATACCAGGCGTTTCCCCCTGGAAGCTCCCTCGTGCGCTCTCCTGTTCCGACCCTGCCGCTTACCGGATAC
CTGTCCGCCTTTCTCCCTTCGGGAAGCGTGGCGCTTTCTCATAGCTCACGCTGTAGGTATCTCAGTTCGG
TGTAGGTCGTTCGCTCCAAGCTGGGCTGTGTGCACGAACCCCCCGTTCAGCCCGACCGCTGCGCCTTATC
CGGTAACTATCGTCTTGAGTCCAACCCGGTAAGACACGACTTATCGCCACTGGCAGCAGCCACTGGTAAC
AGGATTAGCAGAGCGAGGTATGTAGGCGGTGCTACAGAGTTCTTGAAGTGGTGGCCTAACTACGGCTACA
CTAGAAGGACAGTATTTGGTATCTGCGCTCTGCTGAAGCCAGTTACCTTCGGAAAAAGAGTTGGTAGCTC
TTGATCCGGCAAACAAACCACCGCTGGTAGCGGTGGTTTTTTTGTTTGCAAGCAGCAGATTACGCGCAGA
AAAAAAGGATCTCAAGAAGATCCTTTGATCTTTTCTACGGGGTCTGACGCTCAGTGGAACGAAAACTCAC
GTTAAGGGATTTTGGTCATGAGATTATCAAAAAGGATCTTCACCTAGATCCTTTTAAATTAAAAATGAAG
TTTTAAATCAATCTAAAGTATATATGAGTAAACTTGGTCTGACAGTTACCAATGCTTAATCAGTGAGGCA
CCTATCTCAGCGATCTGTCTATTTCGTTCATCCATAGTTGCCTGACTCCCCGTCGTGTAGATAACTACGA
TACGGGAGGGCTTACCATCTGGCCCCAGTGCTGCAATGATACCGCGAGACCCACGCTCACCGGCTCCAGA
TTTATCAGCAATAAACCAGCCAGCCGGAAGGGCCGAGCGCAGAAGTGGTCCTGCAACTTTATCCGCCTCC
ATCCAGTCTATTAATTGTTGCCGGGAAGCTAGAGTAAGTAGTTCGCCAGTTAATAGTTTGCGCAACGTTG
TTGCCATTGCTACAGGCATCGTGGTGTCACGCTCGTCGTTTGGTATGGCTTCATTCAGCTCCGGTTCCCA
ACGATCAAGGCGAGTTACATGATCCCCCATGTTGTGCAAAAAAGCGGTTAGCTCCTTCGGTCCTCCGATC
GTTGTCAGAAGTAAGTTGGCCGCAGTGTTATCACTCATGGTTATGGCAGCACTGCATAATTCTCTTACTG
TCATGCCATCCGTAAGATGCTTTTCTGTGACTGGTGAGTACTCAACCAAGTCATTCTGAGAATAGTGTAT
GCGGCGACCGAGTTGCTCTTGCCCGGCGTCAATACGGGATAATACCGCGCCACATAGCAGAACTTTAAAA
GTGCTCATCATTGGAAAACGTTCTTCGGGGCGAAAACTCTCAAGGATCTTACCGCTGTTGAGATCCAGTT
CGATGTAACCCACTCGTGCACCCAACTGATCTTCAGCATCTTTTACTTTCACCAGCGTTTCTGGGTGAGC
AAAAACAGGAAGGCAAAATGCCGCAAAAAAGGGAATAAGGGCGACACGGAAATGTTGAATACTCATACTC
TTCCTTTTTCAATATTATTGAAGCATTTATCAGGGTTATTGTCTCATGAGCGGATACATATTTGAATGTA
TTTAGAAAAATAAACAAATAGGGGTTCCGCGCACATTTCCCCGAAAAGTG
