>Addgene plasmid #64022 | pDestTol2pACryGFP | addgene partial sequence | sequence record 109285 | ccdB-Fwd 5'-GCATGATGACCACCGATATG-3'
AGAGTGGCTGATCTCAGCCACCGCGAAAATGACATCAAAAACGCCATTAACCTGATGTTCTGGGGAATAT
AAATGTCAGGCTCCCTTATACACAGCCAGTCTGCAGGTCGACCATAGTGACTGGATATGTTGTGTTTTAC
AGTATTATGTAGTCTGTTTTTTATGCAAAATCTAATTTAATATATTGATATTTATATCATTTTACGTTTC
TCGTTCAACTTTTCTATACAAAGTTGATAGCTTGGCGTAATCATGGTCATAGCTGTTTCCTGCTCGAGAA
AATTGTGAAATGCACAGAATGTACATATACAATACATTTCCTACAATAATGCTCTCTTTTCTATTAATAG
TGTGCATTCAGTGCAGGATGTTATGTATTTATTTTCTGTAGTGCAAACTTTTTCAAAGAATTTTCCAGTC
TAAGCTTTTCAGTCAAGAAAAAAAAAAGCGATTGATTATCTGTGATATTTAAAAAAATTAGCTCTTAAAT
CTGGTGAACCAAGTGGCCACAACACATTAAATACTGACGTTCTACAGCCATGTAGCTTCATCTGGTCTGG
TTTGTTTTGGCAGGCACTTATTTTCCGGTGATAGTTGGCCACAAGAGTATTGTCTGAGCCATTCAGTGCT
AGACTGTCATTCTCAGGTCAGAGTCCACCCCGCTGATTCTGCTGACAACACTGTTCCCACCATGAGATAA
TGCCATTCCAGAGAGATCCATTTGTAAGCCCCTCTTTCTGCAGCACAGGTATATAACCAGGGGTCTGCCT
CCACTAAGGCCGGCACACATCATTTGGGGATCTTTGTACTGTACTAGCCTCTATTAGCCTCCTACTTGCG
TTCAGTTCACATCTTTTGTTCATCA
