>Addgene plasmid #64022 | pDestTol2pACryGFP | addgene partial sequence | sequence record 109286 | CAT-R 5'-GCAACTGACTGAAATGCCTC-3'
TATATCCAGTGATTTTTTTCTCCATTTTAGCTTCCTTAGCTCCTGAAAATCTCGACGGATCCTAACTCAA
AATCCACACATTATACGAGCCGGAAGCATAAAGTGTAAAGCCTGGGGTGCCTAATGCGGCCGCCATAGTG
ACTGGATATGTTGTGTTTTACAGTATTATGTAGTCTGTTTTTTATGCAAAATCTAATTTAATATATTGAT
ATTTATATCATTTTACGTTTCTCGTTCAACTTTATTATACATAGTTGATAATTCACTGGCCGTCGTTTTA
CGGTACCATCGATGATGATCCAGACATGATAAGATACATTGATGAGTTTGGACAAACCACAACTAGAATG
CAGTGAAAAAAATGCTTTATTTGTGAAATTTGTGATGCTATTGCTTTATTTGTAACCATTATAAGCTGCA
ATAAACAAGTTAACAACAACAATTGCATTCATTTTATGTTTCAGGTTCAGGGGGAGGTGTGGGAGGTTTT
TTAAAGCAAGTAAAACCTCTACAAATGTGGTATGGCTGATTATGATCCTCTAGATCAGATCTGCGAAGAT
ACGGCCACGGGTGCTCTTGATCCTGTGGCTGATTTTGGACTGTGCTGCTCGCAGCTGCTGATGAATCACA
TACTTCCTCCATTTTCTTCCACTGATTGACTGTTATAATTTCCCTAATTTCCAGGTCAAGGTGCTGTGCA
TTGTGGTAATAGATGTGACATGACGTCACTTCCAAAGGACCAATGAACATGTCTGACCAATTTCATATAA
TGTGAAAACGATTTTCATAGGCAGAATAAATAACATTTAAATTAAACTGGGCATCAGCGCAATTCAATTG
GTTTGGTAATAGCAAGGGAAAATAGAATGAAGTGATCTCCAAAAAATAA
