>Addgene plasmid #64022 | pDestTol2pACryGFP | addgene partial sequence | sequence record 109295 | Tol2-F 5'-CAATCCTGCAGTGCTGAAAA-3'
TTAGTCTTGATAGAGAGGCTGCAAATAGCAGGAAACGTGAGCAGAGACTCCCTGGTGTCTGAAACACAGG
CCAGATTGGCCTTAAGATACATTGATGAGTTTGGACAAACCACAACTAGAATGCAGTGAAAAAAATGCTT
TATTTGTGAAATTTGTGATGCTATTGCTTTATTTGTAACCATTATAAGCTGCAATAAACAAGTTAACAAC
AACAATTGCATTCATTTTATGTTTCAGGTTCAGGGGGAGGTGTGGGAGGTTTTTTAAAGCAAGTAAAACC
TCTACAAATGTGGTATGGCTGATTATGATCTAGAGTCGCGGCCGCTTTACTTGTACAGCTCGTCCATGCC
GAGAGTGATCCCGGCGGCGGTCACGAACTCCAGCAGGACCATGTGATCGCGCTTCTCGTTGGGGTCTTTG
CTCAGGGCGGACTGGGTGCTCAGGTAGTGGTTGTCGGGCAGCAGCACGGGGCCGTCGCCGATGGGGGTGT
TCTGCTGGTAGTGGTCGGCGAGCTGCACGCTGCCGTCCTCGATGTTGTGGCGGATCTTGAAGTTCACCTT
GATGCCGTTCTTCTGCTTGTCGGCCATGATATAGACGTTGTGGCTGTTGTAGTTGTACTCCAGCTTGTGC
CCCAGGATGTTGCCGTCCTCCTTGAAGTCGATGCCCTTCAGCTCGATGCGGTTCACCAGGGTGTCGCCCT
CGAACTTCACCTCGGCGCGGGTCTTGTAGTTGCCGTCGTCCTTGAAGAAGATGGTGCGCTCCTGGACGTA
GCCTTCGGGCATGGCGGACTTGAAGAAGTCGTGCTGCTTCATGTGGTCGGGGTAGCGGCTGAAGCACTGC
ACGCCGTAGGTCAGGG
